Addgene plasmid #230585: AiP1199 - pAAV-AiE2010m-minBG-IRES2-iCre-HGHpA
Purpose: AiE2010m is an enhancer sequence, designed to drive AAV-mediated transgene expression in specific populations of brain cells
Depositing lab: Allen Institute for Brain Science & Bosiljka Tasic. Depositing organization: Allen Institute. Publication: A suite of enhancer AAVs and transgenic mouse lines for genetic access to cortical cell types. Ben-Simon Y, Hooper M, Narayan S, Daigle TL, Dwivedi D, Way SW, Oster A, Stafford DA, Mich JK, Taormina MJ, Martinez RA, Opitz-Araya X, Roth JR, Alexander JR, Allen S, Amster A, Arbuckle J, Ayala A, Baker PM, Bakken TE, Barcelli T, Barta S, Bendrick J, Bertagnolli D, Bielstein C, Bishwakarma P, Bowlus J, Boyer G, Brouner K, Casian B, Casper T, Chakka AB, Chakrabarty R, Chance RK, Chavan S, Clark M, Colbert K, Collman F, Daniel S, Departee M, DiValentin P, Donadio N, Dotson N, Egdorf T, Fliss T, Gabitto M, Garcia J, Gary A, Gasperini M, Gloe J, Goldy J, Gore BB, Graybuck L, Greisman N, Haeseleer F, Halterman C, Haradon Z, Hastings SD, Helback O, Ho W, Hockemeyer D, Huang C, Huff S, Hunker A, Johansen N, Jones D, Juneau Z, Kalmbach B, Kannan M, Khem S, Kussick E, Kutsal R, Larsen R, Lee C, Lee AY, Leibly M, Lenz GH, Li S, Liang E, Lusk N, Madigan Z, Malloy J, Malone J, McCue R, Melchor J, Mollenkopf T, Moosman S, Morin E, Newman D, Ng L, Ngo K, Omstead V, Otto S, Oyama A, Pena N, Pham T, Phillips E, Pom CA, Potekhina L, Ransford S, Ray PL, Rette D, Reynoldson C, Rimorin C, Rocha D, Ruiz A, Sanchez REA, Sawyer L, Sedeno-Cortes A, Sevigny JP, Shapovalova N, Shepard N, Shulga L, Sigler AR, Siverts L, Soliman S, Somasundaram S, Staats B, Stewart K, Szelenyi E, Tieu M, Trader C, Tran A, van Velthoven CTJ, Walker M, Wang Y, Weed N, Wirthlin M, Wood T, Wynalda B, Yao Z, Zhou T, Ariza J, Dee N, Reding M, Ronellenfitch K, Mufti S, Sunkin SM, Smith KA, Esposito L, Waters J, Thyagarajan B, Yao S, Lein ES, Zeng H, Levi BP, Ngai J, Ting JT, Tasic B. Cell. 2025 May 16:S0092-8674(25)00513-6. doi: 10.1016/j.cell.2025.05.002. PubMed 40403729.
Backbone
  Vector backbone: pAAV2
  Vector type: AAV
Growth in bacteria
  Bacterial resistance: Ampicillin, 100 μg/mL
  Growth temperature: 37°C
  Growth strain: NEB Stable
  Copy number: High Copy
Gene/Insert
  Gene/Insert name: iCre
  Species: Synthetic
  Promoter: minBG
  Cloning method: Restriction Enzyme; 5′ cloning site MluI (unknown if destroyed); 3′ cloning site SacI (unknown if destroyed)
Terms and licenses: Academic/Nonprofit Terms; Industry Terms: Not Available to Industry
How to cite: AiP1199 - pAAV-AiE2010m-minBG-IRES2-iCre-HGHpA was a gift from Allen Institute for Brain Science & Bosiljka Tasic (Addgene plasmid # 230585 ; http://n2t.net/addgene:230585 ; RRID:Addgene_230585)
