[The description below was written by a language model from this plasmid's Addgene catalogue record and pLannotate feature annotations shown in this document.]
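Description:
AiP1199 - pAAV-AiE2010m-minBG-IRES2-iCre-HGHpA is a 5,747 nt AAV transfer plasmid built on a pAAV2 backbone, intended for packaging into recombinant adeno-associated virus that delivers Cre recombinase to selected brain cell populations. In bacteria it replicates from a high-copy ColE1/pUC-type origin and is selected with ampicillin through the bla (AmpR) gene and its promoter. An f1 phage origin and small remnants of rop and the pBR322 bom region are also present in the backbone. The expression cassette is flanked by AAV2 inverted terminal repeats, which provide the signals for genome replication and encapsidation. The annotation finds a full-length ITR downstream of the cassette, but only two short ITR fragments upstream.

The payload begins with AiE2010m, an enhancer sequence designed to direct AAV-mediated expression in specific populations of brain cells, placed in front of the minBG minimal promoter. Neither element is called in the automated feature table, but they presumably lie in the unannotated interval between the upstream ITR and the IRES. A minimal promoter has little activity by itself, so transcription depends largely on the enhancer, which confers the cell-type selectivity. Downstream, an EMCV-type internal ribosome entry site (IRES2) drives cap-independent translation of iCre, a synthetic Cre coding sequence, and the transcript is terminated by the human growth hormone polyadenylation signal. No upstream reading frame is annotated or indicated by the name.

The vector belongs to a collection of enhancer AAVs developed for genetic access to cortical cell types. Cre expressed from it would recombine loxP sites in the targeted cells, for example in Cre-dependent reporter animals or co-delivered viruses. The record does not specify which cell populations AiE2010m labels.
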