Features (pLannotate 1.2.2; 13 found; start..end, strand, type, name):
    151..186     -  CDS            rop (fragment): Rop protein, which maintains plasmids at low copy number; rop
    281..385     +  promoter       AmpR promoter: bla
    386..1246    +  CDS            AmpR: β-lactamase; bla; confers resistance to ampicillin, carbenicillin, and related antibiotics
   1417..2005    +  rep_origin     ori: high-copy-number ColE1/pMB1/pBR322/pUC origin of replication
   2078..2105    +  repeat_region  AAV2 ITR (fragment): inverted terminal repeat of adeno-associated virus serotype 2 inverted
   2134..2161    +  repeat_region  AAV2 ITR (fragment): inverted terminal repeat of adeno-associated virus serotype 2 inverted
   2987..3449    +  misc_feature   IRES: internal ribosome entry site (IRES) of the encephalomyocarditis virus (EMCV)
   3496..4521    +  CDS            cre: RECR_BPP1 - Experimental evidence at protein level: Swiss-Prot protein existence level 1. Catalyzes site-specific recombination between two 34-base- pair LOXP sites. Its role is to maintain the phage genome as a monomeric unit-copy plasmid in the lysogenic state. From Escherichia phage P1 (Bacteriophage P1).
   4560..5036    +  polyA_signal   hGH poly(A) signal: human growth hormone polyadenylation signal
   5076..5216    +  repeat_region  AAV2 ITR: inverted terminal repeat of adeno-associated virus serotype 2 inverted
   5221..5272    -  misc_feature   bom (fragment): basis of mobility region from pBR322
   5291..5746    +  rep_origin     f1 ori (sequence partly withheld): f1 bacteriophage origin of replication; arrow indicates direction of (+) strand synthesis
   5747..49      -  misc_feature   bom (fragment) (across the origin): basis of mobility region from pBR322
>Addgene plasmid #230585 | AiP1199 - pAAV-AiE2010m-minBG-IRES2-iCre-HGHpA | addgene full sequence | sequence record 466210 | Addgene NGS Result
ATGGTGCACTCTCAGTACAATCTGCTCTGATGCCGCATAGTTAAGCCAGCCCCGACACCCGCCAACACCC
GCTGACGCGCCCTGACGGGCTTGTCTGCTCCCGGCATCCGCTTACAGACAAGCTGTGACCGTCTCCGGGA
GCTGCATGTGTCAGAGGTTTTCACCGTCATCACCGAAACGCGCGAGACGAAAGGGCCTCGTGATACGCCT
ATTTTTATAGGTTAATGTCATGATAATAATGGTTTCTTAGACGTCAGGTGGCACTTTTCGGGGAAATGTG
CGCGGAACCCCTATTTGTTTATTTTTCTAAATACATTCAAATATGTATCCGCTCATGAGACAATAACCCT
GATAAATGCTTCAATAATATTGAAAAAGGAAGAGTATGAGTATTCAACATTTCCGTGTCGCCCTTATTCC
CTTTTTTGCGGCATTTTGCCTTCCTGTTTTTGCTCACCCAGAAACGCTGGTGAAAGTAAAAGATGCTGAA
GATCAGTTGGGTGCACGAGTGGGTTACATCGAACTGGATCTCAACAGCGGTAAGATCCTTGAGAGTTTTC
GCCCCGAAGAACGTTTTCCAATGATGAGCACTTTTAAAGTTCTGCTATGTGGCGCGGTATTATCCCGTAT
TGACGCCGGGCAAGAGCAACTCGGTCGCCGCATACACTATTCTCAGAATGACTTGGTTGAGTACTCACCA
GTCACAGAAAAGCATCTTACGGATGGCATGACAGTAAGAGAATTATGCAGTGCTGCCATAACCATGAGTG
ATAACACTGCGGCCAACTTACTTCTGACAACGATCGGAGGACCGAAGGAGCTAACCGCTTTTTTGCACAA
CATGGGGGATCATGTAACTCGCCTTGATCGTTGGGAACCGGAGCTGAATGAAGCCATACCAAACGACGAG
CGTGACACCACGATGCCTGTAGCAATGGCAACAACGTTGCGCAAACTATTAACTGGCGAACTACTTACTC
TAGCTTCCCGGCAACAATTAATAGACTGGATGGAGGCGGATAAAGTTGCAGGACCACTTCTGCGCTCGGC
CCTTCCGGCTGGCTGGTTTATTGCTGATAAATCTGGAGCCGGTGAGCGTGGGTCTCGCGGTATCATTGCA
GCACTGGGGCCAGATGGTAAGCCCTCCCGTATCGTAGTTATCTACACGACGGGGAGTCAGGCAACTATGG
ATGAACGAAATAGACAGATCGCTGAGATAGGTGCCTCACTGATTAAGCATTGGTAACTGTCAGACCAAGT
TTACTCATATATACTTTAGATTGATTTAAAACTTCATTTTTAATTTAAAAGGATCTAGGTGAAGATCCTT
TTTGATAATCTCATGACCAAAATCCCTTAACGTGAGTTTTCGTTCCACTGAGCGTCAGACCCCGTAGAAA
AGATCAAAGGATCTTCTTGAGATCCTTTTTTTCTGCGCGTAATCTGCTGCTTGCAAACAAAAAAACCACC
GCTACCAGCGGTGGTTTGTTTGCCGGATCAAGAGCTACCAACTCTTTTTCCGAAGGTAACTGGCTTCAGC
AGAGCGCAGATACCAAATACTGTTCTTCTAGTGTAGCCGTAGTTAGGCCACCACTTCAAGAACTCTGTAG
CACCGCCTACATACCTCGCTCTGCTAATCCTGTTACCAGTGGCTGCTGCCAGTGGCGATAAGTCGTGTCT
TACCGGGTTGGACTCAAGACGATAGTTACCGGATAAGGCGCAGCGGTCGGGCTGAACGGGGGGTTCGTGC
ACACAGCCCAGCTTGGAGCGAACGACCTACACCGAACTGAGATACCTACAGCGTGAGCTATGAGAAAGCG
CCACGCTTCCCGAAGGGAGAAAGGCGGACAGGTATCCGGTAAGCGGCAGGGTCGGAACAGGAGAGCGCAC
GAGGGAGCTTCCAGGGGGAAACGCCTGGTATCTTTATAGTCCTGTCGGGTTTCGCCACCTCTGACTTGAG
CGTCGATTTTTGTGATGCTCGTCAGGGGGGCGGAGCCTATGGAAAAACGCCAGCAACGCGGCCTTTTTAC
GGTTCCTGGCCTTTTGCTGGCCTTTTGCTCACATGTCCTGCAGGCAGCTGCGCGCTCGCTCGCTCACTGA
GGCCGCCCGGGCGTCGGGCGACCTTTGGTCGCCCGGCCTCAGTGAGCGAGCGAGCGCGCAGAGAGGGAGT
GGCCAACTCCATCACTAGGGGTTCCTGCGGCCGCACGCGTATGTGTCTTTTACTCTGATCCTCCTGTTTT
TACCTTCCAAGTGCTGGAATCACAGACATATACCACTGTGCATAGCATCATTACAATGTTATAGTTTTTC
ACACTATGCCTTGACTTTTTGGAAAGGCAAACCACCTCTTGGATTTCTCCTTCCTTCTCTATCTCTCTCT
CTCTCTCTTCCTCCCTCCGTCCCTCCATCTCTTCCTCCTTCCCATTTTCTTCTCTCCCTATTTGGACACA
ATATAAAATAATTTAGATGAGGTGAGTTAAATTGTGAACAAAGTATGTGCCTATACATGGTTGTAAATCA
GCTTATCAAAGTGTAATATTAGAAGAATTTATAAAAATGATAAAATTCATACTCAAAGTTCTGTGTAAAG
CAATAATAGCTTTATCTCCTTTTAGTTATCTTGAGTCTTTCTATGACTAACAACTCCCTCATAGGCATCT
TAAAGAGCAGTAAGCATAAGTAGATTCCAAATGGGAAGGGAGAAGTGTGAACCATCACTTTCATCCAGAC
TTGTAGATATATCTGCTGCATTTTCAGAAACCAGAAACAGACAGTGTTCTTTATCTCCATTGAGTCTAGT
GTAGCAACAGAGCTCGGGCTGGGCATAAAAGTCAGGGCAGAGCCATCTATTGCTTACATTTGCTTCTGGG
ATCCGCCCCTCTCCCTCCCCCCCCCCTAACGTTACTGGCCGAAGCCGCTTGGAATAAGGCCGGTGTGCGT
TTGTCTATATGTTATTTTCCACCATATTGCCGTCTTTTGGCAATGTGAGGGCCCGGAAACCTGGCCCTGT
CTTCTTGACGAGCATTCCTAGGGGTCTTTCCCCTCTCGCCAAAGGAATGCAAGGTCTGTTGAATGTCGTG
AAGGAAGCAGTTCCTCTGGAAGCTTCTTGAAGACAAACAACGTCTGTAGCGACCCTTTGCAGGCAGCGGA
ACCCCCCACCTGGCGACAGGTGCCTCTGCGGCCAAAAGCCACGTGTATAAGATACACCTGCAAAGGCGGC
ACAACCCCAGTGCCACGTTGTGAGTTGGATAGTTGTGGAAAGAGTCAAATGGCTCTCCTCAAGCGTATTC
AACAAGGGGCTGAAGGATGCCCAGAAGGTACCCCATTGTATGGGATCTGATCTGGGGCCTCGGTGCACAT
GCTTTACATGTGTTTAGTCGAGGTTAAAAAAACGTCTAGGCCCCCCGAACCACGGGGACGTGGTTTTCCT
TTGAAAAACACGATGATAATATGGCCACAGCTAGCACCATGGTGCCCAAGAAGAAGAGGAAAGTCTCCAA
CCTGCTGACTGTGCACCAAAACCTGCCTGCCCTCCCTGTGGATGCCACCTCTGATGAAGTCAGGAAGAAC
CTGATGGACATGTTCAGGGACAGGCAGGCCTTCTCTGAACACACCTGGAAGATGCTCCTGTCTGTGTGCA
GATCCTGGGCTGCCTGGTGCAAGCTGAACAACAGGAAATGGTTCCCTGCTGAACCTGAGGATGTGAGGGA
CTACCTCCTGTACCTGCAAGCCAGAGGCCTGGCTGTGAAGACCATCCAACAGCACCTGGGCCAGCTCAAC
ATGCTGCACAGGAGATCTGGCCTGCCTCGCCCTTCTGACTCCAATGCTGTGTCCCTGGTGATGAGGAGAA
TCAGAAAGGAGAATGTGGATGCTGGGGAGAGAGCCAAGCAGGCCCTGGCCTTTGAACGCACTGACTTTGA
CCAAGTCAGATCCCTGATGGAGAACTCTGACAGATGCCAGGACATCAGGAACCTGGCCTTCCTGGGCATT
GCCTACAACACCCTGCTGCGCATTGCCGAAATTGCCAGAATCAGAGTGAAGGACATCTCCCGCACCGATG
GTGGGAGAATGCTGATCCACATTGGCAGGACCAAGACCCTGGTGTCCACAGCTGGTGTGGAGAAGGCCCT
GTCCCTGGGGGTTACCAAGCTGGTGGAGAGATGGATCTCTGTGTCTGGTGTGGCTGATGACCCCAACAAC
TACCTGTTCTGCCGGGTCAGAAAGAATGGTGTGGCTGCCCCTTCTGCCACCTCCCAACTGTCCACCCGGG
CCCTGGAAGGGATCTTTGAGGCCACCCACCGCCTGATCTATGGTGCCAAGGATGACTCTGGGCAGAGATA
CCTGGCCTGGTCTGGCCACTCTGCCAGAGTGGGTGCTGCCAGGGACATGGCCAGGGCTGGTGTGTCCATC
CCTGAAATCATGCAGGCTGGTGGCTGGACCAATGTGAACATTGTGATGAACTACATCAGAAACCTGGACT
CTGAGACTGGGGCCATGGTGAGGCTGCTCGAGGATGGGGACTAATGAGGCGCGCCGCGGCCGCTGCTCGA
GAGATCTACGGGTGGCATCCCTGTGACCCCTCCCCAGTGCCTCTCCTGGCCCTGGAAGTTGCCACTCCAG
TGCCCACCAGCCTTGTCCTAATAAAATTAAGTTGCATCATTTTGTCTGACTAGGTGTCCTTCTATAATAT
TATGGGGTGGAGGGGGGTGGTATGGAGCAAGGGGCAAGTTGGGAAGACAACCTGTAGGGCCTGCGGGGTC
TATTGGGAACCAAGCTGGAGTGCAGTGGCACAATCTTGGCTCACTGCAATCTCCGCCTCCTGGGTTCAAG
CGATTCTCCTGCCTCAGCCTCCCGAGTTGTTGGGATTCCAGGCATGCATGACCAGGCTCAGCTAATTTTT
GTTTTTTTGGTAGAGACGGGGTTTCACCATATTGGCCAGGCTGGTCTCCAACTCCTAATCTCAGGTGATC
TACCCACCTTGGCCTCCCAAATTGCTGGGATTACAGGCGTGAACCACTGCTCCCTTCCCTGTCCTTCTGA
TTTTGTAGGTAACCACGTGCGGACCGAGCGGCCGCAGGAACCCCTAGTGATGGAGTTGGCCACTCCCTCT
CTGCGCGCTCGCTCGCTCACTGAGGCCGGGCGACCAAAGGTCGCCCGACGCCCGGGCTTTGCCCGGGCGG
CCTCAGTGAGCGAGCGAGCGCGCAGCTGCCTGCAGGGGCGCCTGATGCGGTATTTTCTCCTTACGCATCT
GTGCGGTATTTCACACCGCATA
[95 nt withheld, positions 5273-5367]
T
[46 nt withheld, positions 5369-5414]
C
[141 nt withheld, positions 5416-5556]
CCTTTGACGTTGGAGTCCACGTTCTTT
[37 nt withheld, positions 5584-5620]
ACTCTATCTCGGGCTATTCTTTTGATTTATAAGGGATTTTGCCGATTTCGGTCTATTGGTTAAAAAATGA
GCTGATTTAACAAAAATTTAACGCGAATTTTAACAAAATATTAACGTTTACAATTTT
